Addgene plasmid #86757: myc-Atg14 S29D
Purpose: N-terminal myc-tagged protein expression in mammalian cells
Depositing lab: Do-Hyung Kim. Publication: The ULK1 complex mediates MTORC1 signaling to the autophagy initiation machinery via binding and phosphorylating ATG14. Park JM, Jung CH, Seo M, Otto NM, Grunwald D, Kim KH, Moriarity B, Kim YM, Starker C, Nho RS, Voytas D, Kim DH. Autophagy. 2016;12(3):547-64. doi: 10.1080/15548627.2016.1140293. PubMed 27046250.
Backbone
  Vector backbone: pRK5
  Vector type: Mammalian Expression
Growth in bacteria
  Bacterial resistance: Ampicillin, 100 μg/mL
  Growth temperature: 37°C
  Growth strain: DH5alpha
  Copy number: Unknown
Gene/Insert
  Gene/Insert name: atg14
  Species: H. sapiens (human)
  Insert size (bp): 1479
  Mutation: S29D
  Entrez Gene: ATG14 (a.k.a. ATG14L, BARKOR, KIAA0831)
  Promoter: CMV
  Tag / fusion protein: myc (N terminal on insert)
  Cloning method: Unknown
  Sequencing primers: 5′ CMV-F
Terms and licenses: Academic/Nonprofit Terms; Industry Terms: Not Available to Industry
Depositor comments: IMAGE: 40034581
How to cite: myc-Atg14 S29D was a gift from Do-Hyung Kim (Addgene plasmid # 86757 ; http://n2t.net/addgene:86757 ; RRID:Addgene_86757)
