[The description below was written by a language model from this plasmid's Addgene catalogue record and pLannotate feature annotations shown in this document.]
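Description:
myc-Atg14 S29D is a mammalian expression plasmid built on the pRK5 backbone, about 6.2 kb in the sequenced record, that drives production of human ATG14 (also called ATG14L or Barkor) with an N-terminal myc epitope tag. It is propagated in E. coli through a high-copy ColE1/pUC-type origin and selected with ampicillin via the β-lactamase gene. An M13 phage origin is also annotated, along with residual fragments of lacZα, lacI, rop and the pBR322 bom region and a lac promoter/operator, which are backbone remnants rather than functional parts of the expression unit. No mammalian selection marker is annotated, which suits transient transfection.

The expression cassette consists of the CMV immediate early enhancer and promoter, a fragment of CMV intron A, an SP6 phage promoter that could support in vitro transcription, the myc tag, the ATG14 coding sequence of roughly 1.5 kb, and an SV40 polyadenylation signal. A short match to an immunoglobulin heavy chain signal sequence is called upstream of the tag, but it is only a fragment and the record gives no indication that the protein is meant to be secreted. An SV40 enhancer/early promoter region lies downstream of the cassette.

The insert carries the S29D substitution, replacing serine 29 with aspartate. This type of change is commonly used to mimic constitutive phosphorylation. The associated study concerns ULK1 binding and phosphorylation of ATG14 as a link between MTORC1 signalling and autophagy initiation, so the plasmid is suited to testing how a phosphomimetic ATG14 behaves in cells, with the myc tag allowing detection or immunoprecipitation.
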