Features (pLannotate 1.2.2; 21 found; start..end, strand, type, name):
     14..393     +  enhancer       CMV enhancer: human cytomegalovirus immediate early enhancer
    394..597     +  promoter       CMV promoter: human cytomegalovirus (CMV) immediate early promoter
    733..776     +  intron         CMV intron (fragment): modified intron A from human cytomegalovirus
    828..846     +  promoter       SP6 promoter: promoter for bacteriophage SP6 RNA polymerase
    850..887     +  CDS            IgH signal sequence (fragment): signal sequence from the mouse immunoglobulin heavy chain variable region
    972..991     +  CDS            Myc (fragment): Myc (human c-Myc proto-oncogene) epitope tag
   1026..2501    +  CDS            ATG14: BAKOR_HUMAN - Also known as ATG14L From Homo sapiens (Human).
   2551..2685    +  polyA_signal   SV40 poly(A) signal: SV40 polyadenylation signal
   2754..3111    +  promoter       SV40 promoter: SV40 enhancer and early promoter
   3130..3284    +  CDS            lacZα (fragment): LacZα fragment of β-galactosidase; lacZ fragment
   3290..3341    -  misc_feature   bom (fragment): basis of mobility region from pBR322
   3360..3740    +  rep_origin     M13 ori (sequence partly withheld): M13 bacteriophage origin of replication; arrow indicates direction of (+) strand synthesis
   3816..3865    -  misc_feature   bom (fragment): basis of mobility region from pBR322
   3967..4002    -  CDS            rop (fragment): Rop protein, which maintains plasmids at low copy number; rop
   4097..4201    +  promoter       AmpR promoter: bla
   4202..5062    +  CDS            AmpR: β-lactamase; bla; confers resistance to ampicillin, carbenicillin, and related antibiotics
   5233..5821    +  rep_origin     ori: high-copy-number ColE1/pMB1/pBR322/pUC origin of replication
   6004..6096    +  CDS            lacI (fragment): lac repressor; lacI; The lac repressor binds to the lac operator to inhibit transcription in E. coli. This inhibition can be relieved by adding lactose or isopropyl-β-D-thiogalactopyranoside (IPTG).
   6109..6130    +  protein_bind   CAP binding site: CAP binding activates transcription in the presence of cAMP. E. coli catabolite activator protein
   6145..6175    +  promoter       lac promoter: promoter for the E. coli lac operon
   6183..6199    +  protein_bind   lac operator: The lac repressor binds to the lac operator to inhibit transcription in E. coli. This inhibition can be relieved by adding lactose or isopropyl-β-D-thiogalactopyranoside (IPTG). lac repressor encoded by lacI
>Addgene plasmid #86757 | myc-Atg14 S29D | addgene full sequence | sequence record 170525 | Addgene NGS Result
TTCGAGCTCGCCCGACATTGATTATTGACTAGTTATTAATAGTAATCAATTACGGGGTCATTAGTTCATA
GCCCATATATGGAGTTCCGCGTTACATAACTTACGGTAAATGGCCCGCCTGGCTGACCGCCCAACGACCC
CCGCCCATTGACGTCAATAATGACGTATGTTCCCATAGTAACGCCAATAGGGACTTTCCATTGACGTCAA
TGGGTGGAGTATTTACGGTAAACTGCCCACTTGGCAGTACATCAAGTGTATCATATGCCAAGTACGCCCC
CTATTGACGTCAATGACGGTAAATGGCCCGCCTGGCATTATGCCCAGTACATGACCTTATGGGACTTTCC
TACTTGGCAGTACATCTACGTATTAGTCATCGCTATTACCATGGTGATGCGGTTTTGGCAGTACATCAAT
GGGCGTGGATAGCGGTTTGACTCACGGGGATTTCCAAGTCTCCACCCCATTGACGTCAATGGGAGTTTGT
TTTGGCACCAAAATCAACGGGACTTTCCAAAATGTCGTAACAACTCCGCCCCATTGACGCAAATGGGCGG
TAGGCGTGTACGGTGGGAGGTCTATATAAGCAGAGCTCGTTTAGTGAACCGTCAGATCGCCTGGAGACGC
CATCCACGCTGTTTTGACCTCCATAGAAGACACCGGGACCGATCCAGCCTCCGCGGCCGGGAACGGTGCA
TTGGAACGCGGATTCCCCGTGCCAAGAGTGACGTAAGTACCGCCTATAGAGTCTATAGGCCCACCCCCTT
GGCTTCGTTAGAACGCGGCTACAATTAATACATAACCTTATGTATCATACACATACGATTTAGGTGACAC
TATAGAATAACATCCACTTTGCCTTTCTCTCCACAGGTGTCCACTCCCAGGTCCAACTGCACCTCGGTTC
TATCGATTGAATTCCCGAACCGACAGTCGGTCTCTTCACCAAGGCCATTCGCGCCACCATGGAGCAAAAG
CTCATTTCTGAGGAAGATCTCAATGGTGGTGGTGGTGGGTCGACCATGGCGTCTCCCAGTGGGAAGGGAG
CCCGGGCGCTGGAGGCTCCTGGCTGCGGGCCCCGGCCGCTCGCCCGGGACCTGGTGGACGACGTGGACGA
TGCGGAGGGGCTGTACGTGGCTGTGGAGCGCTGCCCGCTGTGCAACACTACCCGCCGGCGGCTGACCTGC
GCCAAATGCGTTCAGAGCGGCGATTTCGTCTACTTCGACGGCCGCGACCGGGAGAGGTTTATCGACAAGA
AGGAAAGGTTAAGCCGACTTAAGAGCAAGCAAGAAGAATTTCAGAAAGAAGTGTTAAAAGCTATGGAAGG
AAAATGGATAACAGATCAGTTGAGATGGAAAATAATGTCCTGCAAGATGAGGATTGAACAGTTAAAACAA
ACAATATGTAAAGGAAATGAAGAAATGGAGAAAAATTCTGAAGGCCTTCTCAAAACCAAGGAAAAGAATC
AGAAGCTTTACAGTCGAGCACAACGGCACCAAGAGAAAAAGGAGAAGATTCAGAGGCATAATCGCAAACT
TGGTGACCTGGTAGAAAAAAAGACCATTGACTTAAGAAGTCATTATGAGCGTCTGGCAAATCTTCGACGA
TCCCATATATTAGAGCTCACCTCTGTCATTTTTCCAATCGAGGAAGTAAAGACGGGTGTGAGAGACCCCG
CAGATGTGTCTTCAGAGAGTGACAGTGCCATGACCTCCAGCACTGTGAGCAAGCTTGCTGAAGCCCGGAG
GACAACTTACCTCTCAGGACGATGGGTCTGTGACGATCACAACGGAGACACCAGCATTAGCATTACAGGG
CCTTGGATTAGCCTCCCTAACAATGGGGACTACTCTGCCTACTACAGCTGGGTGGAGGAGAAGAAAACAA
CCCAGGGGCCTGACATGGAGCAGAGTAACCCTGCCTACACCATCAGTGCTGCGCTGTGCTATGCAACTCA
GCTGGTCAACATTCTGTCTCATATACTTGATGTAAATCTTCCCAAAAAGCTCTGCAACAGTGAATTTTGT
GGCGAAAATCTAAGCAAGCAGAAATTTACTCGAGCAGTGAAGAAACTGAATGCAAATATTCTTTACCTTT
GTTTTTCTCAGCATGTAAATTTAGATCAATTACAACCACTGCATACCCTCAGGAATCTAATGTACCTGGT
CAGTCCAAGCTCTGAACACCTAGGCAGGTCAGGGCCCTTTGAAGTACGAGCAGACCTTGAGGAGTCCATG
GAATTTGTGGATCCCGGAGTTGCTGGAGAATCAGATGAGAGCGGAGATGAGCGCGTCAGCGATGAAGAAA
CCGACCTGGGCACAGACTGGGAGAACTTGCCTAGTCCCCGGTTTTGTGATATCCCTTCCCAGTCTGTGGA
AGTCTCCCAGAGTCAGAGCACCCAGGCGTCCCCACCCATCGCGAGCAGCAGTGCAGGTGGGATGATCTCC
TCTGCAGCAGCCTCGGTGACCTCCTGGTTTAAAGCTTACACTGGACACCGTTAAGCGGCCGCTAAGTAAG
TAAGGATCCCCAGCTTGGCCGCCATGGCCCAACTTGTTTATTGCAGCTTATAATGGTTACAAATAAAGCA
ATAGCATCACAAATTTCACAAATAAAGCATTTTTTTCACTGCATTCTAGTTGTGGTTTGTCCAAACTCAT
CAATGTATCTTATCATGTCTGGATCGGGAATTAATTCGGCGCAGCACCATGGCCTGAAATAACCTCTGAA
AGAGGAACTTGGTTAGGTACCTTCTGAGGCGGAAAGAACCAGCTGTGGAATGTGTGTCAGTTAGGGTGTG
GAAAGTCCCCAGGCTCCCCAGCAGGCAGAAGTATGCAAAGCATGCATCTCAATTAGTCAGCAACCAGGTG
TGGAAAGTCCCCAGGCTCCCCAGCAGGCAGAAGTATGCAAAGCATGCATCTCAATTAGTCAGCAACCATA
GTCCCGCCCCTAACTCCGCCCATCCCGCCCCTAACTCCGCCCAGTTCCGCCCATTCTCCGCCCCATGGCT
GACTAATTTTTTTTATTTATGCAGAGGCCGAGGCCGCCTCGGCCTCTGAGCTATTCCAGAAGTAGTGAGG
AGGCTTTTTTGGAGGCCTAGGCTTTTGCAAAAAGCTGTTAACAGCTTGGCACTGGCCGTCGTTTTACAAC
GTCGTGACTGGGAAAACCCTGGCGTTACCCAACTTAATCGCCTTGCAGCACATCCCCCTTTCGCCAGCTG
GCGTAATAGCGAAGAGGCCCGCACCGATCGCCCTTCCCAACAGTTGCGCAGCCTGAATGGCGAATGGCGC
CTGATGCGGTATTTTCTCCTTACGCATCTGTGCGGTATTTCACACCGCATA
[142 nt withheld, positions 3342-3483]
C
[141 nt withheld, positions 3485-3625]
CCTTTGACGTTGGAGTCCACGTTCTTT
[37 nt withheld, positions 3653-3689]
ACCCTATCTCGGGCTATTCTTTTGATTTATAAGGGATTTTGCCGATTTCGGCCTATTGGTTAAAAAATGA
GCTGATTTAACAAAAATTTAACGCGAATTTTAACAAAATATTAACGTTTACAATTTTATGGTGCACTCTC
AGTACAATCTGCTCTGATGCCGCATAGTTAAGCCAGCCCCGACACCCGCCAACACCCGCTGACGCGCCCT
GACGGGCTTGTCTGCTCCCGGCATCCGCTTACAGACAAGCTGTGACCGTCTCCGGGAGCTGCATGTGTCA
GAGGTTTTCACCGTCATCACCGAAACGCGCGAGACGAAAGGGCCTCGTGATACGCCTATTTTTATAGGTT
AATGTCATGATAATAATGGTTTCTTAGACGTCAGGTGGCACTTTTCGGGGAAATGTGCGCGGAACCCCTA
TTTGTTTATTTTTCTAAATACATTCAAATATGTATCCGCTCATGAGACAATAACCCTGATAAATGCTTCA
ATAATATTGAAAAAGGAAGAGTATGAGTATTCAACATTTCCGTGTCGCCCTTATTCCCTTTTTTGCGGCA
TTTTGCCTTCCTGTTTTTGCTCACCCAGAAACGCTGGTGAAAGTAAAAGATGCTGAAGATCAGTTGGGTG
CACGAGTGGGTTACATCGAACTGGATCTCAACAGCGGTAAGATCCTTGAGAGTTTTCGCCCCGAAGAACG
TTTTCCAATGATGAGCACTTTTAAAGTTCTGCTATGTGGCGCGGTATTATCCCGTATTGACGCCGGGCAA
GAGCAACTCGGTCGCCGCATACACTATTCTCAGAATGACTTGGTTGAGTACTCACCAGTCACAGAAAAGC
ATCTTACGGATGGCATGACAGTAAGAGAATTATGCAGTGCTGCCATAACCATGAGTGATAACACTGCGGC
CAACTTACTTCTGACAACGATCGGAGGACCGAAGGAGCTAACCGCTTTTTTGCACAACATGGGGGATCAT
GTAACTCGCCTTGATCGTTGGGAACCGGAGCTGAATGAAGCCATACCAAACGACGAGCGTGACACCACGA
TGCCTGTAGCAATGGCAACAACGTTGCGCAAACTATTAACTGGCGAACTACTTACTCTAGCTTCCCGGCA
ACAATTAATAGACTGGATGGAGGCGGATAAAGTTGCAGGACCACTTCTGCGCTCGGCCCTTCCGGCTGGC
TGGTTTATTGCTGATAAATCTGGAGCCGGTGAGCGTGGGTCTCGCGGTATCATTGCAGCACTGGGGCCAG
ATGGTAAGCCCTCCCGTATCGTAGTTATCTACACGACGGGGAGTCAGGCAACTATGGATGAACGAAATAG
ACAGATCGCTGAGATAGGTGCCTCACTGATTAAGCATTGGTAACTGTCAGACCAAGTTTACTCATATATA
CTTTAGATTGATTTAAAACTTCATTTTTAATTTAAAAGGATCTAGGTGAAGATCCTTTTTGATAATCTCA
TGACCAAAATCCCTTAACGTGAGTTTTCGTTCCACTGAGCGTCAGACCCCGTAGAAAAGATCAAAGGATC
TTCTTGAGATCCTTTTTTTCTGCGCGTAATCTGCTGCTTGCAAACAAAAAAACCACCGCTACCAGCGGTG
GTTTGTTTGCCGGATCAAGAGCTACCAACTCTTTTTCCGAAGGTAACTGGCTTCAGCAGAGCGCAGATAC
CAAATACTGTTCTTCTAGTGTAGCCGTAGTTAGGCCACCACTTCAAGAACTCTGTAGCACCGCCTACATA
CCTCGCTCTGCTAATCCTGTTACCAGTGGCTGCTGCCAGTGGCGATAAGTCGTGTCTTACCGGGTTGGAC
TCAAGACGATAGTTACCGGATAAGGCGCAGCGGTCGGGCTGAACGGGGGGTTCGTGCACACAGCCCAGCT
TGGAGCGAACGACCTACACCGAACTGAGATACCTACAGCGTGAGCTATGAGAAAGCGCCACGCTTCCCGA
AGGGAGAAAGGCGGACAGGTATCCGGTAAGCGGCAGGGTCGGAACAGGAGAGCGCACGAGGGAGCTTCCA
GGGGGAAACGCCTGGTATCTTTATAGTCCTGTCGGGTTTCGCCACCTCTGACTTGAGCGTCGATTTTTGT
GATGCTCGTCAGGGGGGCGGAGCCTATGGAAAAACGCCAGCAACGCGGCCTTTTTACGGTTCCTGGCCTT
TTGCTGGCCTTTTGCTCACATGTTCTTTCCTGCGTTATCCCCTGATTCTGTGGATAACCGTATTACCGCC
TTTGAGTGAGCTGATACCGCTCGCCGCAGCCGAACGACCGAGCGCAGCGAGTCAGTGAGCGAGGAAGCGG
AAGAGCGCCCAATACGCAAACCGCCTCTCCCCGCGCGTTGGCAGATTCATTAATGCAGCTGGCACGACAG
GTTTCCCGACTGGAAAGCGGGCAGTGAGCGCAACGCAATTAATGTGAGTTAGCTCACTCATTAGGCACCC
CAGGCTTTACACTTTATGCTTCCGGCTCGTATGTTGTGTGGAATTGTGAGCGGATAACAATTTCACACAG
GAAACAGCTATGACATGATTACGAATTAA
